Addgene plasmid #200982: pCEP4-myc-EphB2
Purpose: Mammalian expression plasmid for myc-tagged EphB2
Depositing lab: Erik Procko. Depositing organization: University of Illinois at Urbana-Champaign. Publication: Sequence basis for selectivity of ephrin-B2 ligand for Eph receptors and pathogenic henipavirus G glycoproteins. Narayanan KK, Amaya M, Tsang N, Yin R, Jays A, Broder CC, Shukla D, Procko E. J Virol. 2023 Nov 30;97(11):e0062123. doi: 10.1128/jvi.00621-23. Epub 2023 Oct 16. PubMed 37931130.
Backbone
  Vector backbone: pCEP4
  Backbone manufacturer: Invitrogen
  Backbone size w/o insert (bp): 10381
  Total vector size (bp): 13408
  Vector type: Mammalian Expression
  Selectable markers: Hygromycin
Growth in bacteria
  Bacterial resistance: Ampicillin, 100 μg/mL
  Growth temperature: 37°C
  Growth strain: DH5alpha
  Copy number: Unknown
Gene/Insert
  Gene/Insert name: EphB2 (alt name: Ephrin type-B receptor 2)
  Species: H. sapiens (human)
  Insert size (bp): 3027
  GenBank ID: NP_004433.2
  Entrez Gene: EPHB2 (a.k.a. BDPLT22, CAPB, DRT, EK5, EPHT3, ERK, Hek5, PCBC, Tyro5)
  Promoter: CMV
  Tag / fusion protein: Signal peptide from HA (N terminal on insert); Extracellular c-myc epitope tag (N terminal on insert)
  Cloning method: Restriction Enzyme; 5′ cloning site NheI (not destroyed); 3′ cloning site XhoI (not destroyed)
  Sequencing primers: 5′ CMV forward; 3′ EBV reverse
Terms and licenses: Academic/Nonprofit Terms; Industry Terms: Not Available to Industry
Depositor comments: Please visit https://doi.org/10.1101/2023.04.26.538420 for bioRxiv preprint.
How to cite: pCEP4-myc-EphB2 was a gift from Erik Procko (Addgene plasmid # 200982 ; http://n2t.net/addgene:200982 ; RRID:Addgene_200982)
