[The description below was written by a language model from this plasmid's Addgene catalogue record and pLannotate feature annotations shown in this document.]
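Description:
pCEP4-myc-EphB2 is a mammalian expression plasmid built on the Invitrogen pCEP4 backbone, an Epstein-Barr virus-based episomal vector. In bacteria it is propagated through a ColE1/pUC-type origin and selected with ampicillin via the β-lactamase gene. In mammalian cells, the EBV oriP origin together with the EBNA1 coding sequence carried on the same plasmid allows the vector to replicate and persist extrachromosomally in permissive primate cells. A hygromycin B phosphotransferase cassette, driven by an HSV thymidine kinase promoter and ended by the TK polyadenylation signal, provides selection for cells that retain it. The many short "fragment" hits in the feature table (gL, BRRF2, gH, TcR, rop, large T antigen and similar) are best read as remnants of the EBV, HSV, SV40 and pBR322 segments from which the backbone was assembled, not as functional genes.

The payload is human EphB2 (ephrin type-B receptor 2), a roughly 3 kb insert cloned between NheI and XhoI downstream of the CMV immediate early enhancer and promoter, with the SV40 poly(A) signal at the 3′ end. According to the catalogue entry, the receptor's N-terminus carries a signal peptide from HA followed by a c-myc epitope. The tag therefore sits on the extracellular side of the mature receptor, where an anti-myc antibody could detect surface expression on intact cells. The automated annotation labels the open reading frame by its match to the mouse orthologue, whereas the depositor records the species as human. It does not annotate the signal peptide or myc tag separately. The associated publication concerns the selectivity of ephrin-B2 for Eph receptors versus henipavirus G glycoproteins, which suggests use in displaying EphB2 on cells for ligand-binding studies.
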