Features (pLannotate 1.2.2; 24 found; start..end, strand, type, name):
     14..148     -  polyA_signal   SV40 poly(A) signal: SV40 polyadenylation signal
    171..254     -  CDS            large T antigen (fragment): large T antigen from SV40 (simian virus 40)
    257..297     +  CDS            rop (fragment): Rop protein, which maintains plasmids at low copy number; rop
    409..427     -  misc_feature   MCS (fragment): pUC18/19 multiple cloning site
    903..2692    -  rep_origin     oriP: Epstein-Barr virus oriP replication origin (Yates et al., 2000)
   2693..2911    -  CDS            gL (fragment): GL_EBVB9 - Experimental evidence at protein level: Swiss-Prot protein existence level 1. The heterodimer glycoprotein H-glycoprotein L is required for the fusion of viral and plasma membranes leading to virus entry into the host cell. Acts as a functional inhibitor of gH and maintains gH in an inhibited form. Upon binding to host integrins, gL dissociates from gH leading to activation of the viral fusion glycoproteins gB and gH. Fusion of EBV with B-lymphocytes requires the additional receptor- binding protein gp42, which forms a complex with gH/gL. The heterodimer gH/gL targets also host EPHA
   2994..4919    -  CDS            EBNA1: Epstein-Barr nuclear antigen 1, also known as EBNA-1 crucial for latent viral infection, and for episomal amplification of vectors containing the oriP origin (Okita et al., 2013)
   4957..5301    -  CDS            BRRF2_EBVB9 (fragment): Protein inferred from homology: Swiss-Prot protein existence level 3. From Epstein-Barr virus (strain B95-8) (HHV-4) (Human herpesvirus 4).
   5304..5327    -  promoter       tet promoter (fragment): E. coli promoter for tetracycline efflux protein gene
   5440..5544    +  promoter       AmpR promoter: bla
   5545..6405    +  CDS            AmpR: β-lactamase; bla; confers resistance to ampicillin, carbenicillin, and related antibiotics
   6576..7164    +  rep_origin     ori: high-copy-number ColE1/pMB1/pBR322/pUC origin of replication
   7210..7309    -  CDS            TcR (fragment): tetracycline efflux protein; tet; confers resistance to tetracycline
   7309..7417    +  rep_origin     ori (fragment): high-copy-number ColE1/pMB1/pBR322/pUC origin of replication
   7463..7621    -  CDS            TcR (fragment): tetracycline efflux protein; tet; confers resistance to tetracycline
   7742..7942    -  CDS            MDV035 (fragment): UL24_GAHVM - Protein inferred from homology: Swiss-Prot protein existence level 3. May play a role in the dispersal of host nucleolin from the nucleolus throughout the nucleus leading to a decrease in ribosome biogenesis. From Gallid herpesvirus 2 (strain Chicken/Md5/ATCC VR-987) (GaHV-2) (Marek's disease herpesvirus type 1).
   7931..7993    +  promoter       Mini-TK promoter: minimal herpes simplex virus (HSV) thymidine kinase promoter
   8036..9073    +  CDS            HygR: hygromycin B phosphotransferase confers resistance to hygromycin
   9115..9163    +  polyA_signal   HSV TK poly(A) signal: herpes simplex virus thymidine kinase polyadenylation signal (Cole and Stacy, 1985)
   9363..9587    +  CDS            gH (fragment): GH_HHV11 - Experimental evidence at protein level: Swiss-Prot protein existence level 1. The heterodimer glycoprotein H-glycoprotein L is required for the fusion of viral and plasma membranes leading to virus entry into the host cell. Following initial binding to host receptor, membrane fusion is mediated by the fusion machinery composed of gB and the heterodimer gH/gL. May also be involved in the fusion between the virion envelope and the outer nuclear membrane during virion morphogenesis. From Human herpesvirus 1 (strain 17) (HHV-1) (Human herpes simplex virus 1).
   9618..9643    -  CDS            bla(M) (fragment): β-lactamase lacking the signal sequence; bla(M); allows cytosolic expression of β-lactamase
   9817..10196   +  enhancer       CMV enhancer: human cytomegalovirus immediate early enhancer
  10198..10397   +  promoter       CMV promoter: human cytomegalovirus (CMV) immediate early promoter
  10548..13457   +  CDS            Ephb2: EPHB2_MOUSE - Also known as Epth3, Nuk From Mus musculus (Mouse).
>Addgene plasmid #200982 | pCEP4-myc-EphB2 | addgene full sequence | sequence record 399738 | Addgene NGS Result
GCCGGCAAGGCCGGATCCAGACATGATAAGATACATTGATGAGTTTGGACAAACCACAACTAGAATGCAG
TGAAAAAAATGCTTTATTTGTGAAATTTGTGATGCTATTGCTTTATTTGTAACCATTATAAGCTGCAATA
AACAAGTTAACAACAACAATTGCATTCATTTTATGTTTCAGGTTCAGGGGGAGGTGTGGGAGGTTTTTTA
AAGCAAGTAAAACCTCTACAAATGTGGTATGGCTGATTATGATCCGGCTGCCTCGCGCGTTTCGGTGATG
ACGGTGAAAACCTCTGACACATGCAGCTCCCGGAGACGGTCACAGCTTGTCTGTAAGCGGATGCCGGGAG
CAGACAAGCCCGTCAGGGCGCGTCAGCGGGTGTTGGCGGGTGTCGGGGCGCAGCCATGAGGTCGACTCTA
GAGGATCGATCCCCGCCCCGGACGAMCYWARMSKRWCKAYSMCMKCYCYGSMCGAACTAAACCTGACTAC
GACATCTCTGCCCCTTCTTCGCGGGGCAGTGCATGTAATCCCTTCAGTTGGTTGGTACAACTTGCCAACT
GGGCCCTGTTCCACATGTGACACGGGGGGGGACCAAACACAAAGGGGTTCTCTGACTGTAGTTGACATCC
TTATAAATGGATGTGCACATTTGCCAACACTGAGTGGCTTTCATCCTGGAGCAGACTTTGCAGTCTGTGG
ACTGCAACACAACATTGCCTTTATGTGTAACTCTTGGCTGAAGCTCTTACACCAATGCTGGGGGACATGT
ACCTCCCAGGGGCCCAGGAAGACTACGGGAGGCTACACCAACGTCAATCAGAGGGGCCTGTGTAGCTACC
GATAAGCGGACCCTCAAGAGGGCATTAGCAATAGTGTTTATAAGGCCCCCTTGTTAACCCTAAACGGGTA
GCATATGCTTCCCGGGTAGTAGTATATACTATCCAGACTAACCCTAATTCAATAGCATATGTTACCCAAC
GGGAAGCATATGCTATCGAATTAGGGTTAGTAAAAGGGTCCTAAGGAACAGCGATATCTCCCACCCCATG
AGCTGTCACGGTTTTATTTACATGGGGTCAGGATTCCACGAGGGTAGTGAACCATTTTAGTCACAAGGGC
AGTGGCTGAAGATCAAGGAGCGGGCAGTGAACTCTCCTGAATCTTCGCCTGCTTCTTCATTCTCCTTCGT
TTAGCTAATAGAATAACTGCTGAGTTGTGAACAGTAAGGTGTATGTGAGGTGCTCGAAAACAAGGTTTCA
GGTGACGCCCCCAGAATAAAATTTGGACGGGGGGTTCAGTGGTGGCATTGTGCTATGACACCAATATAAC
CCTCACAAACCCCTTGGGCAATAAATACTAGTGTAGGAATGAAACATTCTGAATATCTTTAACAATAGAA
ATCCATGGGGTGGGGACAAGCCGTAAAGACTGGATGTCCATCTCACACGAATTTATGGCTATGGGCAACA
CATAATCCTAGTGCAATATGATACTGGGGTTATTAAGATGTGTCCCAGGCAGGGACCAAGACAGGTGAAC
CATGTTGTTACACTCTATTTGTAACAAGGGGAAAGAGAGTGGACGCCGACAGCAGCGGACTCCACTGGTT
GTCTCTAACACCCCCGAAAATTAAACGGGGCTCCACGCCAATGGGGCCCATAAACAAAGACAAGTGGCCA
CTCTTTTTTTTGAAATTGTGGAGTGGGGGCACGCGTCAGCCCCCACACGCCGCCCTGCGGTTTTGGACTG
TAAAATAAGGGTGTAATAACTTGGCTGATTGTAACCCCGCTAACCACTGCGGTCAAACCACTTGCCCACA
AAACCACTAATGGCACCCCGGGGAATACCTGCATAAGTAGGTGGGCGGGCCAAGATAGGGGCGCGATTGC
TGCGATCTGGAGGACAAATTACACACACTTGCGCCTGAGCGCCAAGCACAGGGTTGTTGGTCCTCATATT
CACGAGGTCGCTGAGAGCACGGTGGGCTAATGTTGCCATGGGTAGCATATACTACCCAAATATCTGGATA
GCATATGCTATCCTAATCTATATCTGGGTAGCATAGGCTATCCTAATCTATATCTGGGTAGCATATGCTA
TCCTAATCTATATCTGGGTAGTATATGCTATCCTAATTTATATCTGGGTAGCATAGGCTATCCTAATCTA
TATCTGGGTAGCATATGCTATCCTAATCTATATCTGGGTAGTATATGCTATCCTAATCTGTATCCGGGTA
GCATATGCTATCCTAATAGAGATTAGGGTAGTATATGCTATCCTAATTTATATCTGGGTAGCATATACTA
CCCAAATATCTGGATAGCATATGCTATCCTAATCTATATCTGGGTAGCATATGCTATCCTAATCTATATC
TGGGTAGCATAGGCTATCCTAATCTATATCTGGGTAGCATATGCTATCCTAATCTATATCTGGGTAGTAT
ATGCTATCCTAATTTATATCTGGGTAGCATAGGCTATCCTAATCTATATCTGGGTAGCATATGCTATCCT
AATCTATATCTGGGTAGTATATGCTATCCTAATCTGTATCCGGGTAGCATATGCTATCCTCATGCATATA
CAGTCAGCATATGATACCCAGTAGTAGAGTGGGAGTGCTATCCTTTGCATATGCCGCCACCTCCCAAGGG
GGCGTGAATTTTCGCTGCTTGTCCTTTTCCTGCTGGTTGCTCCCATTCTTAGGTGAATTTAAGGAGGCCA
GGCTAAAGCCGTCGCATGTCTGATTGCTCACCAGGTAAATGTCGCTAATGTTTTCCAACGCGAGAAGGTG
TTGAGCGCGGAGCTGAGTGACGTGACAACATGGGTATGCCCAATTGCCCCATGTTGGGAGGACGAAAATG
GTGACAAGACAGATGGCCAGAAATACACCAACAGCACGCATGATGTCTACTGGGGATTTATTCTTTAGTG
CGGGGGAATACACGGCTTTTAATACGATTGAGGGCGTCTCCTAACAAGTTACATCACTCCTGCCCTTCCT
CACCCTCATCTCCATCACCTCCTTCATCTCCGTCATCTCCGTCATCACCCTCCGCGGCAGCCCCTTCCAC
CATAGGTGGAAACCAGGGAGGCAAATCTACTCCATCGTCAAAGCTGCACACAGTCACCCTGATATTGCAG
GTAGGAGCGGGCTTTGTCATAACAAGGTCCTTAATCGCATCCTTCAAAACCTCAGCAAATATATGAGTTT
GTAAAAAGACCATGAAATAACAGACAATGGACTCCCTTAGCGGGCCAGGTTGTGGGCCGGGTCCAGGGGC
CATTCCAAAGGGGAGACGACTCAATGGTGTAAGACGACATTGTGGAATAGCAAGGGCAGTTCCTCGCCTT
AGGTTGTAAAGGGAGGTCTTACTACCTCCATATACGAACACACCGGCGACCCAAGTTCCTTCGTCGGTAG
TCCTTTCTACGTGACTCCTAGCCAGGAGAGCTCTTAAACCTTCTGCAATGTTCTCAAATTTCGGGTTGGA
ACCTCCTTGACCACGATGCTTTCCAAACCACCCTCCTTTTTTGCGCCTGCCTCCATCACCCTGACCCCGG
GGTCCAGTGCTTGGGCCTTCTCCTGGGTCATCTGCGGGGCCCTGCTCTATCGCTCCCGGGGGCACGTCAG
GCTCACCATCTGGGCCACCTTCTTGGTGGTATTCAAAATAATCGGCTTCCCCTACAGGGTGGAAAAATGG
CCTTCTACCTGGAGGGGGCCTGCGCGGTGGAGACCCGGATGATGATGACTGACTACTGGGACTCCTGGGC
CTCTTTTCTCCACGTCCACGACCTCTCCCCCTGGCTCTTTCACGACTTCCCCCCCTGGCTCTTTCACGTC
CTCTACCCCGGCGGCCTCCACTACCTCCTCGACCCCGGCCTCCACTACCTCCTCGACCCCGGCCTCCACT
GCCTCCTCGACCCCGGCCTCCACCTCCTGCTCCTGCCCCTCCTGCTCCTGCCCCTCCTCCTGCTCCTGCC
CCTCCTGCCCCTCCTGCTCCTGCCCCTCCTGCCCCTCCTGCTCCTGCCCCTCCTGCCCCTCCTGCTCCTG
CCCCTCCTGCCCCTCCTCCTGCTCCTGCCCCTCCTGCCCCTCCTCCTGCTCCTGCCCCTCCTGCCCCTCC
TGCTCCTGCCCCTCCTGCCCCTCCTGCTCCTGCCCCTCCTGCCCCTCCTGCTCCTGCCCCTCCTGCTCCT
GCCCCTCCTGCTCCTGCCCCTCCTGCTCCTGCCCCTCCTGCCCCTCCTGCCCCTCCTCCTGCTCCTGCCC
CTCCTGCTCCTGCCCCTCCTGCCCCTCCTGCCCCTCCTGCTCCTGCCCCTCCTCCTGCTCCTGCCCCTCC
TGCCCCTCCTGCCCCTCCTCCTGCTCCTGCCCCTCCTGCCCCTCCTCCTGCTCCTGCCCCTCCTCCTGCT
CCTKCCCCTCCTGCCCCTCCYSCCCCTCCTCCTMCTCCTGCCCCTCCTSCCCCTCCTCCTSCTCCTSCCC
CTCCTCCTSCTCCTSCYSCTCCTKCCCCTCCTSCCCCTCCTCCTSCTCCTSCCCCTCCTCCTGCTCCTSC
CCCTCCTSCCCCTCCTSCCCCTCCTGCCCCTCCTCCTGCTCCTGCCCCTCCTCCTGCTCCTGCCCCTCCT
GCTCCTGCCCCTCCCGCTCCTGCTCCTGCTCCTGTTCCACCGTGGGTCCCTTTGCAGCCAATGCAACTTG
GACGTTTTTGGGGTCTCCGGACACCATCTCTATGTCTTGGCCCTGATCCTGAGCCGCCCGGGGCTCCTGG
TCTTCCGCCTCCTCGTCCTCGTCCTCTTCCCCGTCCTCGTCCATGGTTATCACCCCCTCTTCTTTGAGGT
CCACTGCCGCCGGAGCCTTCTGGTCCAGATGTGTCTCCCTTCTCTCCTAGGCCATTTCCAGGTCCTGTAC
CTGGCCCCTCGTCAGACATGATTCACACTAAAAGAGATCAATAGACATCTTTATTAGACGACGCTCAGTG
AATACAGGGAGTGCAGACTCCTGCCCCCTCCAACAGCCCCCCCACCCTCATCCCCTTCATGGTCGCTGTC
AGACAGATCCAGGTCTGAAAATTCCCCATCCTCCGAACCATCCTCGTCCTCATCACCAATTACTCGCAGC
CCGGAAAACTCCCGCTGAACATCCTCAAGATTTGCGTCCTGAGCCTCAAGCCAGGCCTCAAATTCCTCGT
CCCCCTTTTTGCTGGACGGTAGGGATGGGGATTCTCGGGACCCCTCCTCTTCCTCTTCAAGGTCACCAGA
CAGAGATGCTACTGGGGCAACGGAAGAAAAGCTGGGTGCGGCCTGTGAGGATCAGCTTATCGATGATAAG
CTGTCAAACATGAGAATTCTTGAAGACGAAAGGGCCTCGTGATACGCCTATTTTTATAGGTTAATGTCAT
GATAATAATGGTTTCTTAGACGTCAGGTGGCACTTTTCGGGGAAATGTGCGCGGAACCCCTATTTGTTTA
TTTTTCTAAATACATTCAAATATGTATCCGCTCATGAGACAATAACCCTGATAAATGCTTCAATAATATT
GAAAAAGGAAGAGTATGAGTATTCAACATTTCCGTGTCGCCCTTATTCCCTTTTTTGCGGCATTTTGCCT
TCCTGTTTTTGCTCACCCAGAAACGCTGGTGAAAGTAAAAGATGCTGAAGATCAGTTGGGTGCACGAGTG
GGTTACATCGAACTGGATCTCAACAGCGGTAAGATCCTTGAGAGTTTTCGCCCCGAAGAACGTTTTCCAA
TGATGAGCACTTTTAAAGTTCTGCTATGTGGCGCGGTATTATCCCGTGTTGACGCCGGGCAAGAGCAACT
CGGTCGCCGCATACACTATTCTCAGAATGACTTGGTTGAGTACTCACCAGTCACAGAAAAGCATCTTACG
GATGGCATGACAGTAAGAGAATTATGCAGTGCTGCCATAACCATGAGTGATAACACTGCGGCCAACTTAC
TTCTGACAACGATCGGAGGACCGAAGGAGCTAACCGCTTTTTTGCACAACATGGGGGATCATGTAACTCG
CCTTGATCGTTGGGAACCGGAGCTGAATGAAGCCATACCAAACGACGAGCGTGACACCACGATGCCTGCA
GCAATGGCAACAACGTTGCGCAAACTATTAACTGGCGAACTACTTACTCTAGCTTCCCGGCAACAATTAA
TAGACTGGATGGAGGCGGATAAAGTTGCAGGACCACTTCTGCGCTCGGCCCTTCCGGCTGGCTGGTTTAT
TGCTGATAAATCTGGAGCCGGTGAGCGTGGGTCTCGCGGTATCATTGCAGCACTGGGGCCAGATGGTAAG
CCCTCCCGTATCGTAGTTATCTACACGACGGGGAGTCAGGCAACTATGGATGAACGAAATAGACAGATCG
CTGAGATAGGTGCCTCACTGATTAAGCATTGGTAACTGTCAGACCAAGTTTACTCATATATACTTTAGAT
TGATTTAAAACTTCATTTTTAATTTAAAAGGATCTAGGTGAAGATCCTTTTTGATAATCTCATGACCAAA
ATCCCTTAACGTGAGTTTTCGTTCCACTGAGCGTCAGACCCCGTAGAAAAGATCAAAGGATCTTCTTGAG
ATCCTTTTTTTCTGCGCGTAATCTGCTGCTTGCAAACAAAAAAACCACCGCTACCAGCGGTGGTTTGTTT
GCCGGATCAAGAGCTACCAACTCTTTTTCCGAAGGTAACTGGCTTCAGCAGAGCGCAGATACCAAATACT
GTCCTTCTAGTGTAGCCGTAGTTAGGCCACCACTTCAAGAACTCTGTAGCACCGCCTACATACCTCGCTC
TGCTAATCCTGTTACCAGTGGCTGCTGCCAGTGGCGATAAGTCGTGTCTTACCGGGTTGGACTCAAGACG
ATAGTTACCGGATAAGGCGCAGCGGTCGGGCTGAACGGGGGGTTCGTGCACACAGCCCAGCTTGGAGCGA
ACGACCTACACCGAACTGAGATACCTACAGCGTGAGCTATGAGAAAGCGCCACGCTTCCCGAAGGGAGAA
AGGCGGACAGGTATCCGGTAAGCGGCAGGGTCGGAACAGGAGAGCGCACGAGGGAGCTTCCAGGGGGAAA
CGCCTGGTATCTTTATAGTCCTGTCGGGTTTCGCCACCTCTGACTTGAGCGTCGATTTTTGTGATGCTCG
TCAGGGGGGCGGAGCCTATGGAAAAACGCCAGCAACGCGGCCTTTTTACGGTTCCTGGCCTTTTGCTGGC
CTTGAAGCTGTCCCTGATGGTCGTCATCTACCTGCCTGGACAGCATGGCCTGCAACGCGGGCATCCCGAT
GCCGCCGGAAGCGAGAAGAATCATAATGGCTTCCAGGGGGAAACGCCTGGTATCTTTATAGTCCTGTCGG
GTTTCGCCACCTCTGACTTGAGCGTCGATTTTTGTGATGCTCGTCAGGGGGGCGGAGCCTATGGAAAAAC
GCCAGCAACGCGGCCTTTTTACGGTTCCTGGCCTTTTGCTGGCCTTGAAGCTGTCCCTGATGGTCGTCAT
CTACCTGCCTGGACAGCATGGCCTGCAACGCGGGCATCCCGATGCCGCCGGAAGCGAGAAGAATCATAAT
GGGGAAGGCCATCCAGCCTCGCGTCGCGAACGCCAGCAAGACGTAGCCCAGCGCGTCGGCCCCGAGATGC
GCCGCGTGCGGCTGCTGGAGATGGCGGACGCGATGGATATGTTCTGCCAAGGGTTGGTTTGCGCATTCAC
AGTTCTCCGCAAGAATTGATTGGCTCCAATTCTTGGAGTGGTGAATCCGTTAGCGAGGTGCCGCCCTGCT
TCATCCCCGTGGCCCGTTGCTCGCGTTTGCTGGCGGTGTCCCCGGAAGAAATATATTTGCATGTCTTTAG
TTCTATGATGACACAAACCCCGCCCAGCGTCTTGTCATTGGCGAATTCGAACACGCAGATGCAGTCGGGG
CGGCGCGGTCCGAGGTCCACTTCGCATATTAAGGTGACGCGTGTGGCCTCGAACACCGAGCGACCCTGCA
GCGACCCGCTTAACAGCGTCAACAGCGTGCCGCAGATCCCGGGGGGCAATGAGATATGAAAAAGCCTGAA
CTCACCGCGACGTCTGTCGAGAAGTTTCTGATCGAAAAGTTCGACAGCGTCTCCGACCTGATGCAGCTCT
CGGAGGGCGAAGAATCTCGTGCTTTCAGCTTCGATGTAGGAGGGCGTGGATATGTCCTGCGGGTAAATAG
CTGCGCCGATGGTTTCTACAAAGATCGTTATGTTTATCGGCACTTTGCATCGGCCGCGCTCCCGATTCCG
GAAGTGCTTGACATTGGGGAATTCAGCGAGAGCCTGACCTATTGCATCTCCCGCCGTGCACAGGGTGTCA
CGTTGCAAGACCTGCCTGAAACCGAACTGCCCGCTGTTCTGCAGCCGGTCGCGGAGGCCATGGATGCGAT
CGCTGCGGCCGATCTTAGCCAGACGAGCGGGTTCGGCCCATTCGGACCGCAAGGAATCGGTCAATACACT
ACATGGCGTGATTTCATATGCGCGATTGCTGATCCCCATGTGTATCACTGGCAAACTGTGATGGACGACA
CCGTCAGTGCGTCCGTCGCGCAGGCTCTCGATGAGCTGATGCTTTGGGCCGAGGACTGCCCCGAAGTCCG
GCACCTCGTGCACGCGGATTTCGGCTCCAACAATGTCCTGACGGACAATGGCCGCATAACAGCGGTCATT
GACTGGAGCGAGGCGATGTTCGGGGATTCCCAATACGAGGTCGCCAACATCTTCTTCTGGAGGCCGTGGT
TGGCTTGTATGGAGCAGCAGACGCGCTACTTCGAGCGGAGGCATCCGGAGCTTGCAGGATCGCCGCGGCT
CCGGGCGTATATGCTCCGCATTGGTCTTGACCAACTCTATCAGAGCTTGGTTGACGGCAATTTCGATGAT
GCAGCTTGGGCGCAGGGTCGATGCGACGCAATCGTCCGATCCGGAGCCGGGACTGTCGGGCGTACACAAA
TCGCCCGCAGAAGCGCGGCCGTCTGGACCGATGGCTGTGTAGAAGTACTCGCCGATAGTGGAAACCGACG
CCCCAGCACTCGTCCGGATCGGGAGATGGGGGAGGCTAACTGAAACACGGAAGGAGACAATACCGGAAGG
AACCCGCGCTATGACGGCAATAAAAAGACAGAATAAAACGCACGGGTGTTGGGTCGTTTGTTCATAAACG
CGGGGTTCGGTCCCAGGGCTGGCACTCTGTCGATACCCCACCGAGACCCCATTGGGGCCAATACGCCCGC
GTTTCTTCCTTTTCCCCACCCCACCCCCCAAGTTCGGGTGAAGGCCCAGGGCTCGCAGCCAACGTCGGGG
CGGCAGGCCCTGCCATAGCCACTGGCCCCGTGGGTTAGGGACGGGGTCCCCCATGGGGAATGGTTTATGG
TTCGTGGGGGTTATTATTTTGGGCGTTGCGTGGGGTCAGGTCCACGACTGGACTGAGCAGACAGACCCAT
GGTTTTTGGATGGCCTGGGCATGGACCGCATGTACTGGCGCGACACGAACACCGGGCGTCTGTGGCTGCC
AAACACCCCCGACCCCCAAAAACCACCGCGCGGATTTCTGGCGTGCCAAGCTAGTCGACCAATTCTCATG
TTTGACAGCTTATCATCGCAGATCCGGGCAACGTTGTTGCCATTGCTGCAGGCGCAGAACTGGTAGGTAT
GGAAGATCTATACATTGAATCAATATTGGCAATTAGCCATATTAGTCATTGGTTATATAGCATAAATCAA
TATTGGCTATTGGCCATTGCATACGTTGTATCTATATCATAATATGTACATTTATATTGGCTCATGTCCA
ATATGACCGCCATGTTGACATTGATTATTGACTAGTTATTAATAGTAATCAATTACGGGGTCATTAGTTC
ATAGCCCATATATGGAGTTCCGCGTTACATAACTTACGGTAAATGGCCCGCCTGGCTGACCGCCCAACGA
CCCCCGCCCATTGACGTCAATAATGACGTATGTTCCCATAGTAACGCCAATAGGGACTTTCCATTGACGT
CAATGGGTGGAGTATTTACGGTAAACTGCCCACTTGGCAGTACATCAAGTGTATCATATGCCAAGTCCGC
CCCCTATTGACGTCAATGACGGTAAATGGCCCGCCTGGCATTATGCCCAGTACATGACCTTACGGGACTT
TCCTACTTGGCAGTACATCTACGTATTAGTCATCGCTATTACCATGGTGATGCGGTTTTGGCAGTACACC
AATGGGCGTGGATAGCGGTTTGACTCACGGGGATTTCCAAGTCTCCACCCCATTGACGTCAATGGGAGTT
TGTTTTGGCACCAAAATCAACGGGACTTTCCAAAATGTCGTAATAACCCCGCCCCGTTGACGCAAATGGG
CGGTAGGCGTGTACGGTGGGAGGTCTATATAAGCAGAGCTCGTTTAGTGAACCGTCAGATCTCTAGAAGC
TGGGTACCAGCTGCTAGCGCCACCATGAAGACCATCATCGCCCTGAGCTACATCTTCTGCCTGGTGTTCG
CCGAGCAAAAGCTGATCTCAGAGGAGGACCTGGGCAGCCCTGGCGGTGCCGTGGAAGAAACGCTAATGGA
CTCCACTACAGCGACTGCTGAGCTGGGCTGGATGGTGCATCCTCCATCAGGGTGGGAAGAGGTGAGTGGC
TACGATGAGAACATGAACACGATCCGCACGTACCAGGTGTGCAACGTGTTTGAGTCAAGCCAGAACAACT
GGCTACGGACCAAGTTTATCCGGCGCCGTGGCGCCCACCGCATCCACGTGGAGATGAAGTTTTCGGTGCG
TGACTGCAGCAGCATCCCCAGCGTGCCTGGCTCCTGCAAGGAGACCTTCAACCTCTATTACTATGAGGCT
GACTTTGACTCGGCCACCAAGACCTTCCCCAACTGGATGGAGAATCCATGGGTGAAGGTGGATACCATTG
CAGCCGACGAGAGCTTCTCCCAGGTGGACCTGGGTGGCCGCGTCATGAAAATCAACACCGAGGTGCGGAG
CTTCGGACCTGTGTCCCGCAGCGGCTTCTACCTGGCCTTCCAGGACTATGGCGGCTGCATGTCCCTCATC
GCCGTGCGTGTCTTCTACCGCAAGTGCCCCCGCATCATCCAGAATGGCGCCATCTTCCAGGAAACCCTGT
CGGGGGCTGAGAGCACATCGCTGGTGGCTGCCCGGGGCAGCTGCATCGCCAATGCGGAAGAGGTGGATGT
ACCCATCAAGCTCTACTGTAACGGGGACGGCGAGTGGCTGGTGCCCATCGGGCGCTGCATGTGCAAAGCA
GGCTTCGAGGCCGTTGAGAATGGCACCGTCTGCCGAGGTTGTCCATCTGGGACTTTCAAGGCCAACCAAG
GGGATGAGGCCTGTACCCACTGTCCCATCAACAGCCGGACCACTTCTGAAGGGGCCACCAACTGTGTCTG
CCGCAATGGCTACTACAGAGCAGACCTGGACCCCCTGGACATGCCCTGCACAACCATCCCCTCCGCGCCC
CAGGCTGTGATTTCCAGTGTCAATGAGACCTCCCTCATGCTGGAGTGGACCCCTCCCCGCGACTCCGGAG
GCCGAGAGGACCTCGTCTACAACATCATCTGCAAGAGCTGTGGCTCGGGCCGGGGTGCCTGCACCCGCTG
CGGGGACAATGTACAGTACGCACCACGCCAGCTAGGCCTGACCGAGCCACGCATTTACATCAGTGACCTG
CTGGCCCACACCCAGTACACCTTCGAGATCCAGGCTGTGAACGGCGTTACTGACCAGAGCCCCTTCTCGC
CTCAGTTCGCCTCTGTGAACATCACCACCAACCAGGCAGCTCCATCGGCAGTGTCCATCATGCATCAGGT
GAGCCGCACCGTGGACAGCATTACCCTGTCGTGGTCCCAGCCAGACCAGCCCAATGGCGTGATCCTGGAC
TATGAGCTGCAGTACTATGAGAAGGAGCTCAGTGAGTACAACGCCACAGCCATAAAAAGCCCCACCAACA
CGGTCACCGTGCAGGGCCTCAAAGCCGGCGCCATCTATGTCTTCCAGGTGCGGGCACGCACCGTGGCAGG
CTACGGGCGCTACAGCGGCAAGATGTACTTCCAGACCATGACAGAAGCCGAGTACCAGACAAGCATCCAG
GAGAAGTTGCCACTCATCATCGGCTCCTCGGCCGCTGGCCTGGTCTTCCTCATTGCTGTGGTTGTCATCG
CCATCGTGTGTAACAGAAGACGGGGGTTTGAGCGTGCTGACTCGGAGTACACGGACAAGCTGCAACACTA
CACCAGTGGCCACATGACCCCAGGCATGAAGATCTACATCGATCCTTTCACCTACGAGGACCCCAACGAG
GCAGTGCGGGAGTTTGCCAAGGAAATTGACATCTCCTGTGTCAAAATTGAGCAGGTGATCGGAGCAGGGG
AGTTTGGCGAGGTCTGCAGTGGCCACCTGAAGCTGCCAGGCAAGAGAGAGATCTTTGTGGCCATCAAGAC
GCTCAAGTCGGGCTACACGGAGAAGCAGCGCCGGGACTTCCTGAGCGAAGCCTCCATCATGGGCCAGTTC
GACCATCCCAACGTCATCCACCTGGAGGGTGTCGTGACCAAGAGCACACCTGTGATGATCATCACCGAGT
TCATGGAGAATGGCTCCCTGGACTCCTTTCTCCGGCAAAACGATGGGCAGTTCACAGTCATCCAGCTGGT
GGGCATGCTTCGGGGCATCGCAGCTGGCATGAAGTACCTGGCAGACATGAACTATGTTCACCGTGACCTG
GCTGCCCGCAACATCCTCGTCAACAGCAACCTGGTCTGCAAGGTGTCGGACTTTGGGCTCTCACGCTTTC
TAGAGGACGATACCTCAGACCCCACCTACACCAGTGCCCTGGGCGGAAAGATCCCCATCCGCTGGACAGC
CCCGGAAGCCATCCAGTACCGGAAGTTCACCTCGGCCAGTGATGTGTGGAGCTACGGCATTGTCATGTGG
GAGGTGATGTCCTATGGGGAGCGGCCCTACTGGGACATGACCAACCAGGATGTAATCAATGCCATTGAGC
AGGACTATCGGCTGCCACCGCCCATGGACTGCCCGAGCGCCCTGCACCAACTCATGCTGGACTGTTGGCA
GAAGGACCGCAACCACCGGCCCAAGTTCGGCCAAATTGTCAACACGCTAGACAAGATGATCCGCAATCCC
AACAGCCTCAAAGCCATGGCGCCCCTCTCCTCTGGCATCAACCTGCCGCTGCTGGACCGCACGATCCCCG
ACTACACCAGCTTTAACACGGTGGACGAGTGGCTGGAGGCCATCAAGATGGGGCAGTACAAGGAGAGCTT
CGCCAATGCCGGCTTCACCTCCTTTGACGTCGTGTCTCAGATGATGATGGAGGACATTCTCCGGGTTGGG
GTCACTTTGGCTGGCCACCAGAAAAAAATCCTGAACAGTATCCAGGTGATGCGGGCGCAGATGAACCAGA
TTCAGTCTGTGGAGGTTTGATAACTCGAG
